>Addgene plasmid #138437 | pcDNA4/TO-UL87 3L_A-2xStrep | depositor full sequence | sequence record 267317 | pcDNA4/TO-UL87 3L_A-2xStrep sequence 7964 bps
GACGGATCGGGAGATCTCCCGATCCCCTATGGTGCACTCTCAGTACAATCTGCTCTGATGCCGCATAGTT
AAGCCAGTATCTGCTCCCTGCTTGTGTGTTGGAGGTCGCTGAGTAGTGCGCGAGCAAAATTTAAGCTACA
ACAAGGCAAGGCTTGACCGACAATTGCATGAAGAATCTGCTTAGGGTTAGGCGTTTTGCGCTGCTTCGCG
ATGTACGGGCCAGATATACGCGTTGACATTGATTATTGACTAGTTATTAATAGTAATCAATTACGGGGTC
ATTAGTTCATAGCCCATATATGGAGTTCCGCGTTACATAACTTACGGTAAATGGCCCGCCTGGCTGACCG
CCCAACGACCCCCGCCCATTGACGTCAATAATGACGTATGTTCCCATAGTAACGCCAATAGGGACTTTCC
ATTGACGTCAATGGGTGGAGTATTTACGGTAAACTGCCCACTTGGCAGTACATCAAGTGTATCATATGCC
AAGTACGCCCCCTATTGACGTCAATGACGGTAAATGGCCCGCCTGGCATTATGCCCAGTACATGACCTTA
TGGGACTTTCCTACTTGGCAGTACATCTACGTATTAGTCATCGCTATTACCATGGTGATGCGGTTTTGGC
AGTACATCAATGGGCGTGGATAGCGGTTTGACTCACGGGGATTTCCAAGTCTCCACCCCATTGACGTCAA
TGGGAGTTTGTTTTGGAACCAAAATCAACGGGACTTTCCAAAATGTCGTAACAACTCCGCCCCATTGACG
CAAATGGGCGGTAGGCGTGTACGGTGGGAGGTCTATATAAGCAGAGCTCTCCCTATCAGTGATAGAGATC
TCCCTATCAGTGATAGAGATCGTCGACGAGCTCGTTTAGTGAACCGTCAGATCGCCTGGAGACGCCATCC
ACGCTGTTTTGACCTCCATAGAAGACACCGGGACCGATCCAGCCTCCGGACTCTAGCGTTTAAACTTAAG
CTTGGTACCGAGCTCGGATCCACTAGTCCAGTGTGGTGGAATTCATGGCCGGCGCTGCGCCGCGCCGCCT
CGGCTGCGACGCTCTAATAGTCGTCGGCGGCTCCGCTACGCCGCGCCGGGTTTTACACGTCCCCGTGCAC
GTTCGCGCCTGCAACCTCACCCAAGAGCTATCGACGGGCGAGGACGCCCGCTTCTGTCGTCCGCGACCCG
TTAACGTCGAACGGGTACGCGCTGTTTTCGCGGCTCTCTACCGTGCCTGTCCCGTACACGCGAGGACCGA
GTCCGAGCGTGTCAAGCTGGTACTGGGTCGTGCCGCGGCAGGACCCGTGGCCGTACCCTGTTTTTGCGAC
GGTGAAGTGGAGGGCCACGGCGAGCATCTGGTACCCACGACGCAGTTTTGTCGCGGGCCGCTGCTCTACG
TGCACCGACGTTGTTGTTGCGGATCCGTGACCGCCGGGCGCGCGCTGTCCTACCACGTTCTCGAAAACCA
CGTGGCCACGCATGTGTTACGCGGATTGCTCTCGCTGACGGAATGGAATCGAGAGTTGCCGGGCCTTTTT
TGCGACTGTCCTGGCAGCGGTGGCGCCTTGGGAACCGAGGAACGCTACGCCATGGCCTGCTTGCCGCGCG
ACCTCAGCCTGCACCTGGACGACTATCCTTACCTGATGGTGGAAATCGGACGCGTACTCAGCGTCAGCGA
GGTAGACGACTACGTAACCGCCGTCTCCGGCTACCTGGGCGAGGCCGCGGCGCCGCGCATTCAGGTTCAC
TACAAGCTGCTCTTTGGACTCAACGTGCGTCCGCAAGCGCCGTGCGCGTTGGACGCTACACGCGACTTTT
TTCTGCTGGAGCTGCAAAAGCTTTGGCTGGGCGTTGAATATCACCACGAAGTCACGTCGGAGTTTTTCGG
TCGCGTACTGGCTCAGCTGCATCGCGACCGCGCCCGCGTCATGATGGCACTTCGCTTGCCCGAGCAGACG
GTGTGCCACCTAAGCACCTTCGTTCTCAGTCGCTTCAAGCGACAGGTACTGTACTTCAAGTTACAGGTGA
GCTACGGCAAGTGCCGGACTGGCCACGCTGACAGAAGTGGGGGAGGGGGAAACGGTGGAAGTCAGGGACA
CCACAACCTACTGTGTTATCGACGTCTTAGCGTCACGTTTGCCGACACGGACACGGTGTGGAGAAACCTT
TTCTACGTTTATTATGAACTAGCTCGGGATCTGGGGTCCCATGGGACAGAGGACCGATCCGTAAGCCGCG
GTTACGGTGTTTCTTGCGCTCCGAGGACGTCGCGGCTACCACCGTCAGAACCGACGGTGGTTTCAGCCAA
CGGACACGCGCTGTCTTCCACCGCGCTCCCGACGACGAGCGCGGGTCACAAGCTGTCGCTGCCGCGCGAC
CCGGCCGCAGATCGCGTTCGACGTTACGTGTGCATTATCTCGCGTCTCATGTTCGCCCGGTATGGGGAGA
GATGGCGTAAACACCGTCGACGGCGGTCGGAGACGGGAGAAGAGGAGGAGGAAGAGACGGTGGAATCGGG
GGAGACTGACGCCACGCCGCCATTTGACTTTACGGGGCAGCAGCTGCGCCGGGCCTATCAGGAACACCGA
CGTCGTAAACATCTAGCCGTGCAGCGTTACGCGCCGTGCCGTCGTAAGCTCATCGGCGGGATGGAGTTTG
CCGAGGTGACGGGCGTTAGTCTGGACCGCATCGCCGTCAACGCTTTCAACACCAACCGCGTTATCAATAT
GAAGGCCGCACTCTCGTCCATCGCCGCGTCGGGTCTCGGCGTGCGCGCGCCGCGGCTTCCCAAGAACATG
ACCCACAGTTTTGTGATGTACAAGCACACCTTCAAGGAGCCCGCTTGCACCGTCAGCACTTTTGTTTCCA
ACGACGCCGTCTACATCAACTCGCTCAACGTCAATATTCGCGGTTCCTATCCCGAGTTTCTGTACTCGCT
GGGCGTGTACCGGCTGCACGTTAATATCGATCACTTCTTTCTGCCGGCCGTGGTGTGCAACAGCAACTCC
TCGCTGGACGTGCATGGGCTGGAGGACCAGGCGGTGATCCGCTCGGAGCGCAGCAAGGTGTACTGGACCA
CCAACTTTCCGTGCATGATCTCGCATACTAACAACGTCAACGTGGGTTGGTTCAAAGCGGCTACGGCCAT
TGTGCCGCGCGTCTCGGGCGCTGACCTGGAAGCCATTCTGCTCAAAGAACTCTCGTGCATCAAGAACATG
CGCGACGTGTGCATCGATTACGGTCTGCATCGCGTTTTCACGCAACTAGAGCTGCGCAATTCGTACCAGA
TCCCCTTCCTGGCCAAGCAGTTGGTGCTGTTTCTGCGTGCTTGCCTGCTCAAGCTGCACGGTCGAGAGAA
GCGGCTGCAGTTGGACCGCCTAGTATTTGAGGCGGCACAGCGGGGTCTCTTTGACTACAGCAAGAACCTC
ACGGCGCACACCAAGATCAAGCACACTTGCGCGCTCATCGGCAGTCGTCTAGCCAACAACGTGCCCAAGA
TCCTGGCCCGGAACAAAAAAGTCAAATTGGATCACCTGGGCCGGAACGCCAACGTGCTGACGGTGTGTCG
GCACGTGGAAGCCCACAAGATCCCTCGCACGCGCCTCAAAGTGTTAGTCGAGGTGCTGGGCGCGTTGCAG
AGTATCAGCGGTACGCCGCACACGCGTGAAGTGATCCACCAGACGTTGTTTCGATTGTGCTCGGCGGCCG
CAGCCACCTCGGGCCTGTGTTCATCCCCTCCCCCATTGTGTGTGTCCTCATCTTCCTCCGCCCCTTCTGT
CCCAACCTCCGTCAGCGTTGACGGCAGTTCTGAACCCACGTCGCCGCGAGCGCGGTTTGCATCACGACTC
GAGGGAGGCGGTGGATGGAGCCACCCCCAGTTCGAGAAGGGCGGCGGCAGCGGCGGCGGCAGCGGCGGCG
GCAGCTGGAGCCACCCCCAGTTCGAGAAGGGGCCCGTTTAAACCCGCTGATCAGCCTCGACTGTGCCTTC
TAGTTGCCAGCCATCTGTTGTTTGCCCCTCCCCCGTGCCTTCCTTGACCCTGGAAGGTGCCACTCCCACT
GTCCTTTCCTAATAAAATGAGGAAATTGCATCGCATTGTCTGAGTAGGTGTCATTCTATTCTGGGGGGTG
GGGTGGGGCAGGACAGCAAGGGGGAGGATTGGGAAGACAATAGCAGGCATGCTGGGGATGCGGTGGGCTC
TATGGCTTCTGAGGCGGAAAGAACCAGCTGGGGCTCTAGGGGGTATCCCC
[124 nt withheld, positions 4251-4374]
C
[91 nt withheld, positions 4376-4466]
A
[49 nt withheld, positions 4468-4516]
CCTTTGACGTTGGAGTCCACGTTCTTT
[37 nt withheld, positions 4544-4580]
ACCCTATCTCGGTCTATTCTTTTGATTTATAAGGGATTTTGCCGATTTCGGCCTATTGGTTAAAAAATGA
GCTGATTTAACAAAAATTTAACGCGAATTAATTCTGTGGAATGTGTGTCAGTTAGGGTGTGGAAAGTCCC
CAGGCTCCCCAGCAGGCAGAAGTATGCAAAGCATGCATCTCAATTAGTCAGCAACCAGGTGTGGAAAGTC
CCCAGGCTCCCCAGCAGGCAGAAGTATGCAAAGCATGCATCTCAATTAGTCAGCAACCATAGTCCCGCCC
CTAACTCCGCCCATCCCGCCCCTAACTCCGCCCAGTTCCGCCCATTCTCCGCCCCATGGCTGACTAATTT
TTTTTATTTATGCAGAGGCCGAGGCCGCCTCTGCCTCTGAGCTATTCCAGAAGTAGTGAGGAGGCTTTTT
TGGAGGCCTAGGCTTTTGCAAAAAGCTCCCGGGAGCTTGTATATCCATTTTCGGATCTGATCAGCACGTG
TTGACAATTAATCATCGGCATAGTATATCGGCATAGTATAATACGACAAGGTGAGGAACTAAACCATGGC
CAAGTTGACCAGTGCCGTTCCGGTGCTCACCGCGCGCGACGTCGCCGGAGCGGTCGAGTTCTGGACCGAC
CGGCTCGGGTTCTCCCGGGACTTCGTGGAGGACGACTTCGCCGGTGTGGTCCGGGACGACGTGACCCTGT
TCATCAGCGCGGTCCAGGACCAGGTGGTGCCGGACAACACCCTGGCCTGGGTGTGGGTGCGCGGCCTGGA
CGAGCTGTACGCCGAGTGGTCGGAGGTCGTGTCCACGAACTTCCGGGACGCCTCCGGGCCGGCCATGACC
GAGATCGGCGAGCAGCCGTGGGGGCGGGAGTTCGCCCTGCGCGACCCGGCCGGCAACTGCGTGCACTTCG
TGGCCGAGGAGCAGGACTGACACGTGCTACGAGATTTCGATTCCACCGCCGCCTTCTATGAAAGGTTGGG
CTTCGGAATCGTTTTCCGGGACGCCGGCTGGATGATCCTCCAGCGCGGGGATCTCATGCTGGAGTTCTTC
GCCCACCCCAACTTGTTTATTGCAGCTTATAATGGTTACAAATAAAGCAATAGCATCACAAATTTCACAA
ATAAAGCATTTTTTTCACTGCATTCTAGTTGTGGTTTGTCCAAACTCATCAATGTATCTTATCATGTCTG
TATACCGTCGACCTCTAGCTAGAGCTTGGCGTAATCATGGTCATAGCTGTTTCCTGTGTGAAATTGTTAT
CCGCTCACAATTCCACACAACATACGAGCCGGAAGCATAAAGTGTAAAGCCTGGGGTGCCTAATGAGTGA
GCTAACTCACATTAATTGCGTTGCGCTCACTGCCCGCTTTCCAGTCGGGAAACCTGTCGTGCCAGCTGCA
TTAATGAATCGGCCAACGCGCGGGGAGAGGCGGTTTGCGTATTGGGCGCTCTTCCGCTTCCTCGCTCACT
GACTCGCTGCGCTCGGTCGTTCGGCTGCGGCGAGCGGTATCAGCTCACTCAAAGGCGGTAATACGGTTAT
CCACAGAATCAGGGGATAACGCAGGAAAGAACATGTGAGCAAAAGGCCAGCAAAAGGCCAGGAACCGTAA
AAAGGCCGCGTTGCTGGCGTTTTTCCATAGGCTCCGCCCCCCTGACGAGCATCACAAAAATCGACGCTCA
AGTCAGAGGTGGCGAAACCCGACAGGACTATAAAGATACCAGGCGTTTCCCCCTGGAAGCTCCCTCGTGC
GCTCTCCTGTTCCGACCCTGCCGCTTACCGGATACCTGTCCGCCTTTCTCCCTTCGGGAAGCGTGGCGCT
TTCTCATAGCTCACGCTGTAGGTATCTCAGTTCGGTGTAGGTCGTTCGCTCCAAGCTGGGCTGTGTGCAC
GAACCCCCCGTTCAGCCCGACCGCTGCGCCTTATCCGGTAACTATCGTCTTGAGTCCAACCCGGTAAGAC
ACGACTTATCGCCACTGGCAGCAGCCACTGGTAACAGGATTAGCAGAGCGAGGTATGTAGGCGGTGCTAC
AGAGTTCTTGAAGTGGTGGCCTAACTACGGCTACACTAGAAGAACAGTATTTGGTATCTGCGCTCTGCTG
AAGCCAGTTACCTTCGGAAAAAGAGTTGGTAGCTCTTGATCCGGCAAACAAACCACCGCTGGTAGCGGTT
TTTTTGTTTGCAAGCAGCAGATTACGCGCAGAAAAAAAGGATCTCAAGAAGATCCTTTGATCTTTTCTAC
GGGGTCTGACGCTCAGTGGAACGAAAACTCACGTTAAGGGATTTTGGTCATGAGATTATCAAAAAGGATC
TTCACCTAGATCCTTTTAAATTAAAAATGAAGTTTTAAATCAATCTAAAGTATATATGAGTAAACTTGGT
CTGACAGTTACCAATGCTTAATCAGTGAGGCACCTATCTCAGCGATCTGTCTATTTCGTTCATCCATAGT
TGCCTGACTCCCCGTCGTGTAGATAACTACGATACGGGAGGGCTTACCATCTGGCCCCAGTGCTGCAATG
ATACCGCGAGACCCACGCTCACCGGCTCCAGATTTATCAGCAATAAACCAGCCAGCCGGAAGGGCCGAGC
GCAGAAGTGGTCCTGCAACTTTATCCGCCTCCATCCAGTCTATTAATTGTTGCCGGGAAGCTAGAGTAAG
TAGTTCGCCAGTTAATAGTTTGCGCAACGTTGTTGCCATTGCTACAGGCATCGTGGTGTCACGCTCGTCG
TTTGGTATGGCTTCATTCAGCTCCGGTTCCCAACGATCAAGGCGAGTTACATGATCCCCCATGTTGTGCA
AAAAAGCGGTTAGCTCCTTCGGTCCTCCGATCGTTGTCAGAAGTAAGTTGGCCGCAGTGTTATCACTCAT
GGTTATGGCAGCACTGCATAATTCTCTTACTGTCATGCCATCCGTAAGATGCTTTTCTGTGACTGGTGAG
TACTCAACCAAGTCATTCTGAGAATAGTGTATGCGGCGACCGAGTTGCTCTTGCCCGGCGTCAATACGGG
ATAATACCGCGCCACATAGCAGAACTTTAAAAGTGCTCATCATTGGAAAACGTTCTTCGGGGCGAAAACT
CTCAAGGATCTTACCGCTGTTGAGATCCAGTTCGATGTAACCCACTCGTGCACCCAACTGATCTTCAGCA
TCTTTTACTTTCACCAGCGTTTCTGGGTGAGCAAAAACAGGAAGGCAAAATGCCGCAAAAAAGGGAATAA
GGGCGACACGGAAATGTTGAATACTCATACTCTTCCTTTTTCAATATTATTGAAGCATTTATCAGGGTTA
TTGTCTCATGAGCGGATACATATTTGAATGTATTTAGAAAAATAAACAAATAGGGGTTCCGCGCACATTT
CCCCGAAAAGTGCCACCTGACGTC
Features (pLannotate 1.2.2; 23 found; start..end, strand, type, name):
     28..80      -  misc_feature   bom (fragment): basis of mobility region from pBR322
    235..614     +  enhancer       CMV enhancer: human cytomegalovirus immediate early enhancer
    687..704     -  promoter       CMV promoter (fragment): human cytomegalovirus (CMV) immediate early promoter
    767..818     +  promoter       CMVd2 promoter: truncated human cytomegalovirus (CMV) immediate early promoter that yields moderately reduced expression relative to the full-length promoter
    820..839     +  promoter       PLtetO-1 promoter (fragment): modified phage lambda PL promoter with tet operator sites (Lutz and Bujard, 1997)
    841..860     +  promoter       PLtetO-1 promoter (fragment): modified phage lambda PL promoter with tet operator sites (Lutz and Bujard, 1997)
    868..901     +  promoter       TRE3GV promoter (fragment): 3rd-generation Tet-responsive promoter that can be activated by binding of Tet-On® 3G, optimized for retroviral and lentiviral vectors
   1025..3847    +  CDS            UL87: UL87_HCMVM - Protein inferred from homology: Swiss-Prot protein existence level 3. From Human cytomegalovirus (strain Merlin) (HHV-5) (Human herpesvirus 5).
   3981..4205    +  polyA_signal   bGH poly(A) signal: bovine growth hormone polyadenylation signal
   4209..4230    +  promoter       SV40 promoter (fragment): SV40 enhancer and early promoter
   4251..4679    +  rep_origin     f1 ori (sequence partly withheld): f1 bacteriophage origin of replication; arrow indicates direction of (+) strand synthesis
   4693..5022    +  promoter       SV40 promoter: SV40 enhancer and early promoter
   5070..5117    +  promoter       EM7 promoter: synthetic bacterial promoter&nbsp
   5136..5510    +  CDS            BleoR: antibiotic-binding protein; Sh ble from Streptoalloteichus hindustanus; confers resistance to bleomycin, phleomycin, and Zeocin™
   5520..5645    +  CDS            ble (fragment): BLE_KLEPN - Experimental evidence at protein level: Swiss-Prot protein existence level 1. Binding protein with a strong affinity to the bleomycin family of antibiotics. Binds to CL990; an antimitotic-antibiotic compound. From Klebsiella pneumoniae.
   5640..5761    +  polyA_signal   SV40 poly(A) signal: SV40 polyadenylation signal
   5834..5850    -  protein_bind   lac operator: The lac repressor binds to the lac operator to inhibit transcription in E. coli. This inhibition can be relieved by adding lactose or isopropyl-β-D-thiogalactopyranoside (IPTG). lac repressor encoded by lacI
   5858..5888    -  promoter       lac promoter: promoter for the E. coli lac operon
   5903..5924    -  protein_bind   CAP binding site: CAP binding activates transcription in the presence of cAMP. E. coli catabolite activator protein
   5937..6029    -  CDS            lacI (fragment): lac repressor; lacI; The lac repressor binds to the lac operator to inhibit transcription in E. coli. This inhibition can be relieved by adding lactose or isopropyl-β-D-thiogalactopyranoside (IPTG).
   6212..6797    -  rep_origin     ori: high-copy-number ColE1/pMB1/pBR322/pUC origin of replication
   6968..7828    -  CDS            AmpR: β-lactamase; bla; confers resistance to ampicillin, carbenicillin, and related antibiotics
   7829..7933    -  promoter       AmpR promoter: bla
