>Addgene plasmid #138437 | pcDNA4/TO-UL87 3L_A-2xStrep | addgene full sequence | sequence record 272755 | Addgene NGS Result
GACATTGATTATTGACTAGTTATTAATAGTAATCAATTACGGGGTCATTAGTTCATAGCCCATATATGGA
GTTCCGCGTTACATAACTTACGGTAAATGGCCCGCCTGGCTGACCGCCCAACGACCCCCGCCCATTGACG
TCAATAATGACGTATGTTCCCATAGTAACGCCAATAGGGACTTTCCATTGACGTCAATGGGTGGAGTATT
TACGGTAAACTGCCCACTTGGCAGTACATCAAGTGTATCATATGCCAAGTACGCCCCCTATTGACGTCAA
TGACGGTAAATGGCCCGCCTGGCATTATGCCCAGTACATGACCTTATGGGACTTTCCTACTTGGCAGTAC
ATCTACGTATTAGTCATCGCTATTACCATGGTGATGCGGTTTTGGCAGTACATCAATGGGCGTGGATAGC
GGTTTGACTCACGGGGATTTCCAAGTCTCCACCCCATTGACGTCAATGGGAGTTTGTTTTGGCACCAAAA
TCAACGGGACTTTCCAAAATGTCGTAACAACTCCGCCCCATTGACGCAAATGGGCGGTAGGCGTGTACGG
TGGGAGGTCTATATAAGCAGAGCTCTCCCTATCAGTGATAGAGATCTCCCTATCAGTGATAGAGATCGTC
GACGAGCTCGTTTAGTGAACCGTCAGATCGCCTGGAGACGCCATCCACGCTGTTTTGACCTCCATAGAAG
ACACCGGGACCGATCCAGCCTCCGGACTCTAGCGTTTAAACTTAAGCTTGGTACCGAGCTCGGATCCACT
AGTCCAGTGTGGTGGAATTCATGGCCGGCGCTGCGCCGCGCCGCCTCGGCTGCGACGCTCTAATAGTCGT
CGGCGGCTCCGCTACGCCGCGCCGGGTTTTACACGTCCCCGTGCACGTTCGCGCCTGCAACCTCACCCAA
GAGCTATCGACGGGCGAGGACGCCCGCTTCTGTCGTCCGCGACCCGTTAACGTCGAACGGGTACGCGCTG
TTTTCGCGGCTCTCTACCGTGCCTGTCCCGTACACGCGAGGACCGAGTCCGAGCGTGTCAAGCTGGTACT
GGGTCGTGCCGCGGCAGGACCCGTGGCCGTACCCTGTTTTTGCGACGGTGAAGTGGAGGGCCACGGCGAG
CATCTGGTACCCACGACGCAGTTTTGTCGCGGGCCGCTGCTCTACGTGCACCGACGTTGTTGTTGCGGAT
CCGTGACCGCCGGGCGCGCGCTGTCCTACCACGTTCTCGAAAACCACGTGGCCACGCATGTGTTACGCGG
ATTGCTCTCGCTGACGGAATGGAATCGAGAGTTGCCGGGCCTTTTTTGCGACTGTCCTGGCAGCGGTGGC
GCCTTGGGAACCGAGGAACGCTACGCCATGGCCTGCTTGCCGCGCGACCTCAGCCTGCACCTGGACGACT
ATCCTTACCTGATGGTGGAAATCGGACGCGTACTCAGCGTCAGCGAGGTAGACGACTACGTAACCGCCGT
CTCCGGCTACCTGGGCGAGGCCGCGGCGCCGCGCATTCAGGTTCACTACAAGCTGCTCTTTGGACTCAAC
GTGCGTCCGCAAGCGCCGTGCGCGTTGGACGCTACACGCGACTTTTTTCTGCTGGAGCTGCAAAAGCTTT
GGCTGGGCGTTGAATATCACCACGAAGTCACGTCGGAGTTTTTCGGTCGCGTACTGGCTCAGCTGCATCG
CGACCGCGCCCGCGTCATGATGGCACTTCGCTTGCCCGAGCAGACGGTGTGCCACCTAAGCACCTTCGTT
CTCAGTCGCTTCAAGCGACAGGTACTGTACTTCAAGTTACAGGTGAGCTACGGCAAGTGCCGGACTGGCC
ACGCTGACAGAAGTGGGGGAGGGGGAAACGGTGGAAGTCAGGGACACCACAACCTACTGTGTTATCGACG
TCTTAGCGTCACGTTTGCCGACACGGACACGGTGTGGAGAAACCTTTTCTACGTTTATTATGAACTAGCT
CGGGATCTGGGGTCCCATGGGACAGAGGACCGATCCGTAAGCCGCGGTTACGGTGTTTCTTGCGCTCCGA
GGACGTCGCGGCTACCACCGTCAGAACCGACGGTGGTTTCAGCCAACGGACACGCGCTGTCTTCCACCGC
GCTCCCGACGACGAGCGCGGGTCACAAGCTGTCGCTGCCGCGCGACCCGGCCGCAGATCGCGTTCGACGT
TACGTGTGCATTATCTCGCGTCTCATGTTCGCCCGGTATGGGGAGAGATGGCGTAAACACCGTCGACGGC
GGTCGGAGACGGGAGAAGAGGAGGAGGAAGAGACGGTGGAATCGGGGGAGACTGACGCCACGCCGCCATT
TGACTTTACGGGGCAGCAGCTGCGCCGGGCCTATCAGGAACACCGACGTCGTAAACATCTAGCCGTGCAG
CGTTACGCGCCGTGCCGTCGTAAGCTCATCGGCGGGATGGAGTTTGCCGAGGTGACGGGCGTTAGTCTGG
ACCGCATCGCCGTCAACGCTTTCAACACCAACCGCGTTATCAATATGAAGGCCGCACTCTCGTCCATCGC
CGCGTCGGGTCTCGGCGTGCGCGCGCCGCGGCTTCCCAAGAACATGACCCACAGTTTTGTGATGTACAAG
CACACCTTCAAGGAGCCCGCTTGCACCGTCAGCACTTTTGTTTCCAACGACGCCGTCTACATCAACTCGC
TCAACGTCAATATTCGCGGTTCCTATCCCGAGTTTCTGTACTCGCTGGGCGTGTACCGGCTGCACGTTAA
TATCGATCACTTCTTTCTGCCGGCCGTGGTGTGCAACAGCAACTCCTCGCTGGACGTGCATGGGCTGGAG
GACCAGGCGGTGATCCGCTCGGAGCGCAGCAAGGTGTACTGGACCACCAACTTTCCGTGCATGATCTCGC
ATACTAACAACGTCAACGTGGGTTGGTTCAAAGCGGCTACGGCCATTGTGCCGCGCGTCTCGGGCGCTGA
CCTGGAAGCCATTCTGCTCAAAGAACTCTCGTGCATCAAGAACATGCGCGACGTGTGCATCGATTACGGT
CTGCATCGCGTTTTCACGCAACTAGAGCTGCGCAATTCGTACCAGATCCCCTTCCTGGCCAAGCAGTTGG
TGCTGTTTCTGCGTGCTTGCCTGCTCAAGCTGCACGGTCGAGAGAAGCGGCTGCAGTTGGACCGCCTAGT
ATTTGAGGCGGCACAGCGGGGTCTCTTTGACTACAGCAAGAACCTCACGGCGCACACCAAGATCAAGCAC
ACTTGCGCGCTCATCGGCAGTCGTCTAGCCAACAACGTGCCCAAGATCCTGGCCCGGAACAAAAAAGTCA
AATTGGATCACCTGGGCCGGAACGCCAACGTGCTGACGGTGTGTCGGCACGTGGAAGCCCACAAGATCCC
TCGCACGCGCCTCAAAGTGTTAGTCGAGGTGCTGGGCGCGTTGCAGAGTATCAGCGGTACGCCGCACACG
CGTGAAGTGATCCACCAGACGTTGTTTCGATTGTGCTCGGCGGCCGCAGCCACCTCGGGCCTGTGTTCAT
CCCCTCCCCCATTGTGTGTGTCCTCATCTTCCTCCGCCCCTTCTGTCCCAACCTCCGTCAGCGTTGACGG
CAGTTCTGAACCCACGTCGCCGCGAGCGCGGTTTGCATCACGACTCGAGGGAGGCGGTGGATGGAGCCAC
CCCCAGTTCGAGAAGGGCGGCGGCAGCGGCGGCGGCAGCGGCGGCGGCAGCTGGAGCCACCCCCAGTTCG
AGAAGGGGCCCGTTTAAACCCGCTGATCAGCCTCGACTGTGCCTTCTAGTTGCCAGCCATCTGTTGTTTG
CCCCTCCCCCGTGCCTTCCTTGACCCTGGAAGGTGCCACTCCCACTGTCCTTTCCTAATAAAATGAGGAA
ATTGCATCGCATTGTCTGAGTAGGTGTCATTCTATTCTGGGGGGTGGGGTGGGGCAGGACAGCAAGGGGG
AGGATTGGGAAGACAATAGCAGGCATGCTGGGGATGCGGTGGGCTCTATGGCTTCTGAGGCGGAAAGAAC
CAGCTGGGGCTCTAGGGGGTATCCCC
[124 nt withheld, positions 4017-4140]
C
[91 nt withheld, positions 4142-4232]
A
[49 nt withheld, positions 4234-4282]
CCTTTGACGTTGGAGTCCACGTTCTTT
[37 nt withheld, positions 4310-4346]
ACCCTATCTCGGTCTATTCTTTTGATTTATAAGGGATTTTGCCGATTTCGGCCTATTGGTTAAAAAATGA
GCTGATTTAACAAAAATTTAACGCGAATTAATTCTGTGGAATGTGTGTCAGTTAGGGTGTGGAAAGTCCC
CAGGCTCCCCAGCAGGCAGAAGTATGCAAAGCATGCATCTCAATTAGTCAGCAACCAGGTGTGGAAAGTC
CCCAGGCTCCCCAGCAGGCAGAAGTATGCAAAGCATGCATCTCAATTAGTCAGCAACCATAGTCCCGCCC
CTAACTCCGCCCATCCCGCCCCTAACTCCGCCCAGTTCCGCCCATTCTCCGCCCCATGGCTGACTAATTT
TTTTTATTTATGCAGAGGCCGAGGCCGCCTCTGCCTCTGAGCTATTCCAGAAGTAGTGAGGAGGCTTTTT
TGGAGGCCTAGGCTTTTGCAAAAAGCTCCCGGGAGCTTGTATATCCATTTTCGGATCTGATCAGCACGTG
TTGACAATTAATCATCGGCATAGTATATCGGCATAGTATAATACGACAAGGTGAGGAACTAAACCATGGC
CAAGTTGACCAGTGCCGTTCCGGTGCTCACCGCGCGCGACGTCGCCGGAGCGGTCGAGTTCTGGACCGAC
CGGCTCGGGTTCTCCCGGGACTTCGTGGAGGACGACTTCGCCGGTGTGGTCCGGGACGACGTGACCCTGT
TCATCAGCGCGGTCCAGGACCAGGTGGTGCCGGACAACACCCTGGCCTGGGTGTGGGTGCGCGGCCTGGA
CGAGCTGTACGCCGAGTGGTCGGAGGTCGTGTCCACGAACTTCCGGGACGCCTCCGGGCCGGCCATGACC
GAGATCGGCGAGCAGCCGTGGGGGCGGGAGTTCGCCCTGCGCGACCCGGCCGGCAACTGCGTGCACTTCG
TGGCCGAGGAGCAGGACTGACACGTGCTACGAGATTTCGATTCCACCGCCGCCTTCTATGAAAGGTTGGG
CTTCGGAATCGTTTTCCGGGACGCCGGCTGGATGATCCTCCAGCGCGGGGATCTCATGCTGGAGTTCTTC
GCCCACCCCAACTTGTTTATTGCAGCTTATAATGGTTACAAATAAAGCAATAGCATCACAAATTTCACAA
ATAAAGCATTTTTTTCACTGCATTCTAGTTGTGGTTTGTCCAAACTCATCAATGTATCTTATCATGTCTG
TATACCGTCGACCTCTAGCTAGAGCTTGGCGTAATCATGGTCATAGCTGTTTCCTGTGTGAAATTGTTAT
CCGCTCACAATTCCACACAACATACGAGCCGGAAGCATAAAGTGTAAAGCCTGGGGTGCCTAATGAGTGA
GCTAACTCACATTAATTGCGTTGCGCTCACTGCCCGCTTTCCAGTCGGGAAACCTGTCGTGCCAGCTGCA
TTAATGAATCGGCCAACGCGCGGGGAGAGGCGGTTTGCGTATTGGGCGCTCTTCCGCTTCCTCGCTCACT
GACTCGCTGCGCTCGGTCGTTCGGCTGCGGCGAGCGGTATCAGCTCACTCAAAGGCGGTAATACGGTTAT
CCACAGAATCAGGGGATAACGCAGGAAAGAACATGTGAGCAAAAGGCCAGCAAAAGGCCAGGAACCGTAA
AAAGGCCGCGTTGCTGGCGTTTTTCCATAGGCTCCGCCCCCCTGACGAGCATCACAAAAATCGACGCTCA
AGTCAGAGGTGGCGAAACCCGACAGGACTATAAAGATACCAGGCGTTTCCCCCTGGAAGCTCCCTCGTGC
GCTCTCCTGTTCCGACCCTGCCGCTTACCGGATACCTGTCCGCCTTTCTCCCTTCGGGAAGCGTGGCGCT
TTCTCATAGCTCACGCTGTAGGTATCTCAGTTCGGTGTAGGTCGTTCGCTCCAAGCTGGGCTGTGTGCAC
GAACCCCCCGTTCAGCCCGACCGCTGCGCCTTATCCGGTAACTATCGTCTTGAGTCCAACCCGGTAAGAC
ACGACTTATCGCCACTGGCAGCAGCCACTGGTAACAGGATTAGCAGAGCGAGGTATGTAGGCGGTGCTAC
AGAGTTCTTGAAGTGGTGGCCTAACTACGGCTACACTAGAAGAACAGTATTTGGTATCTGCGCTCTGCTG
AAGCCAGTTACCTTCGGAAAAAGAGTTGGTAGCTCTTGATCCGGCAAACAAACCACCGCTGGTAGCGGTG
GTTTTTTTGTTTGCAAGCAGCAGATTACGCGCAGAAAAAAAGGATCTCAAGAAGATCCTTTGATCTTTTC
TACGGGGTCTGACGCTCAGTGGAACGAAAACTCACGTTAAGGGATTTTGGTCATGAGATTATCAAAAAGG
ATCTTCACCTAGATCCTTTTAAATTAAAAATGAAGTTTTAAATCAATCTAAAGTATATATGAGTAAACTT
GGTCTGACAGTTACCAATGCTTAATCAGTGAGGCACCTATCTCAGCGATCTGTCTATTTCGTTCATCCAT
AGTTGCCTGACTCCCCGTCGTGTAGATAACTACGATACGGGAGGGCTTACCATCTGGCCCCAGTGCTGCA
ATGATACCGCGAGACCCACGCTCACCGGCTCCAGATTTATCAGCAATAAACCAGCCAGCCGGAAGGGCCG
AGCGCAGAAGTGGTCCTGCAACTTTATCCGCCTCCATCCAGTCTATTAATTGTTGCCGGGAAGCTAGAGT
AAGTAGTTCGCCAGTTAATAGTTTGCGCAACGTTGTTGCCATTGCTACAGGCATCGTGGTGTCACGCTCG
TCGTTTGGTATGGCTTCATTCAGCTCCGGTTCCCAACGATCAAGGCGAGTTACATGATCCCCCATGTTGT
GCAAAAAAGCGGTTAGCTCCTTCGGTCCTCCGATCGTTGTCAGAAGTAAGTTGGCCGCAGTGTTATCACT
CATGGTTATGGCAGCACTGCATAATTCTCTTACTGTCATGCCATCCGTAAGATGCTTTTCTGTGACTGGT
GAGTACTCAACCAAGTCATTCTGAGAATAGTGTATGCGGCGACCGAGTTGCTCTTGCCCGGCGTCAATAC
GGGATAATACCGCGCCACATAGCAGAACTTTAAAAGTGCTCATCATTGGAAAACGTTCTTCGGGGCGAAA
ACTCTCAAGGATCTTACCGCTGTTGAGATCCAGTTCGATGTAACCCACTCGTGCACCCAACTGATCTTCA
GCATCTTTTACTTTCACCAGCGTTTCTGGGTGAGCAAAAACAGGAAGGCAAAATGCCGCAAAAAAGGGAA
TAAGGGCGACACGGAAATGTTGAATACTCATACTCTTCCTTTTTCAATATTATTGAAGCATTTATCAGGG
TTATTGTCTCATGAGCGGATACATATTTGAATGTATTTAGAAAAATAAACAAATAGGGGTTCCGCGCACA
TTTCCCCGAAAAGTGCCACCTGACGTCGACGGATCGGGAGATCTCCCGATCCCCTATGGTGCACTCTCAG
TACAATCTGCTCTGATGCCGCATAGTTAAGCCAGTATCTGCTCCCTGCTTGTGTGTTGGAGGTCGCTGAG
TAGTGCGCGAGCAAAATTTAAGCTACAACAAGGCAAGGCTTGACCGACAATTGCATGAAGAATCTGCTTA
GGGTTAGGCGTTTTGCGCTGCTTCGCGATGTACGGGCCAGATATACGCGTT
Features (pLannotate 1.2.2; 22 found; start..end, strand, type, name):
      1..380     +  enhancer       CMV enhancer: human cytomegalovirus immediate early enhancer
    381..584     +  promoter       CMV promoter: human cytomegalovirus (CMV) immediate early promoter
    586..605     +  promoter       PLtetO-1 promoter (fragment): modified phage lambda PL promoter with tet operator sites (Lutz and Bujard, 1997)
    607..626     +  promoter       PLtetO-1 promoter (fragment): modified phage lambda PL promoter with tet operator sites (Lutz and Bujard, 1997)
    634..667     +  promoter       TRE3GV promoter (fragment): 3rd-generation Tet-responsive promoter that can be activated by binding of Tet-On® 3G, optimized for retroviral and lentiviral vectors
    791..3613    +  CDS            UL87: UL87_HCMVM - Protein inferred from homology: Swiss-Prot protein existence level 3. From Human cytomegalovirus (strain Merlin) (HHV-5) (Human herpesvirus 5).
   3747..3971    +  polyA_signal   bGH poly(A) signal: bovine growth hormone polyadenylation signal
   3975..3996    +  promoter       SV40 promoter (fragment): SV40 enhancer and early promoter
   4017..4445    +  rep_origin     f1 ori (sequence partly withheld): f1 bacteriophage origin of replication; arrow indicates direction of (+) strand synthesis
   4459..4788    +  promoter       SV40 promoter: SV40 enhancer and early promoter
   4836..4883    +  promoter       EM7 promoter: synthetic bacterial promoter&nbsp
   4902..5276    +  CDS            BleoR: antibiotic-binding protein; Sh ble from Streptoalloteichus hindustanus; confers resistance to bleomycin, phleomycin, and Zeocin™
   5286..5411    +  CDS            ble (fragment): BLE_KLEPN - Experimental evidence at protein level: Swiss-Prot protein existence level 1. Binding protein with a strong affinity to the bleomycin family of antibiotics. Binds to CL990; an antimitotic-antibiotic compound. From Klebsiella pneumoniae.
   5406..5527    +  polyA_signal   SV40 poly(A) signal: SV40 polyadenylation signal
   5600..5616    -  protein_bind   lac operator: The lac repressor binds to the lac operator to inhibit transcription in E. coli. This inhibition can be relieved by adding lactose or isopropyl-β-D-thiogalactopyranoside (IPTG). lac repressor encoded by lacI
   5624..5654    -  promoter       lac promoter: promoter for the E. coli lac operon
   5669..5690    -  protein_bind   CAP binding site: CAP binding activates transcription in the presence of cAMP. E. coli catabolite activator protein
   5703..5795    -  CDS            lacI (fragment): lac repressor; lacI; The lac repressor binds to the lac operator to inhibit transcription in E. coli. This inhibition can be relieved by adding lactose or isopropyl-β-D-thiogalactopyranoside (IPTG).
   5978..6566    -  rep_origin     ori: high-copy-number ColE1/pMB1/pBR322/pUC origin of replication
   6737..7597    -  CDS            AmpR: β-lactamase; bla; confers resistance to ampicillin, carbenicillin, and related antibiotics
   7598..7702    -  promoter       AmpR promoter: bla
   7761..7813    -  misc_feature   bom (fragment): basis of mobility region from pBR322
