[The description below was written by a language model from this plasmid's Addgene catalogue record and pLannotate feature annotations shown in this document.]
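Description:
pcDNA4/TO-UL87 3L_A-2xStrep is a mammalian expression plasmid built on the Invitrogen pcDNA4/TO backbone, about 8 kb in total. It is propagated in E. coli at high copy from a ColE1/pUC-type origin under ampicillin selection (AmpR with its bla promoter), and it also carries an f1 phage origin. For selection in mammalian cells it contains a Zeocin resistance cassette in which the Sh ble gene sits behind both the SV40 early promoter and the bacterial EM7 promoter and is terminated by the SV40 poly(A) signal.

The payload is the full-length UL87 open reading frame of human cytomegalovirus (HHV-5), 2,823 bp, carrying the "3L_A" mutation in which leucines 90 to 92 are replaced by alanine. Transcription is driven by the CMV immediate-early enhancer and promoter and terminated by the bGH poly(A) signal. Two short tet operator matches lie immediately downstream of the promoter, which is the characteristic feature of the TO backbone: in cells that express the Tet repressor the promoter is held off until tetracycline or doxycycline is added, whereas in ordinary cells it acts constitutively. The record describes a C-terminal 2xStrep tag supplied by the backbone, useful for affinity purification and detection. Neither feature table annotates the tag separately, though there is unannotated sequence between the UL87 coding region and the poly(A) signal. The sequenced and depositor records differ by three nucleotides in length and in starting coordinate, but show the same layout.

The associated publication concerns herpesviral TATA-box-binding protein homologues and their interaction with the host RNA polymerase II C-terminal domain in late gene transcription, so this mutant plausibly serves in comparisons with wild-type UL87, although the record does not state the mutation's effect.
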