Addgene plasmid #138437: pcDNA4/TO-UL87 3L_A-2xStrep
Purpose: Expresses full-length UL87 3L_A with a C-terminal 2xStrep tag in mammalian cells
Depositing lab: Britt Glaunsinger. Depositing organization: University of California, Berkeley. Publication: The gammaherpesviral TATA-box-binding protein directly interacts with the CTD of host RNA Pol II to direct late gene transcription. Castaneda AF, Didychuk AL, Louder RK, McCollum CO, Davis ZH, Nogales E, Glaunsinger BA. PLoS Pathog. 2020 Sep 4;16(9):e1008843. doi: 10.1371/journal.ppat.1008843. eCollection 2020 Sep. PubMed 32886723.
Backbone
  Vector backbone: pcDNA4/TO
  Backbone manufacturer: Invitrogen
  Backbone size w/o insert (bp): 5141
  Total vector size (bp): 7967
  Vector type: Mammalian Expression
  Selectable markers: Zeocin
Growth in bacteria
  Bacterial resistance: Ampicillin, 100 μg/mL
  Growth temperature: 37°C
  Growth strain: DH5alpha
  Copy number: High Copy
Gene/Insert
  Gene/Insert name: UL87
  Species: HCMV (HHV-5)
  Insert size (bp): 2823
  Mutation: Amino acids L90-L92 mutated to alanine
  Entrez Gene: UL87 (a.k.a. HHV5wtgp081)
  Promoter: CMV
  Tag / fusion protein: Strep (C terminal on backbone)
  Cloning method: Unknown
  Sequencing primers: 5′ CGCAAATGGGCGGTAGGCGTG; 3′ TAGAAGGCACAGTCGAGG
Terms and licenses: Academic/Nonprofit Terms; Industry Terms: Not Available to Industry
How to cite: pcDNA4/TO-UL87 3L_A-2xStrep was a gift from Britt Glaunsinger (Addgene plasmid # 138437 ; http://n2t.net/addgene:138437 ; RRID:Addgene_138437)
